Addgene plasmid #209911: pPBbsr2-NRG1-ScNeo
Purpose: To monitor the status of NRG1, the plasmid encodes a recombinant NRG1 fused extracellularly to the mScarlet fluorescent protein and intracellularly to the mNeonGreen fluorescent protein
Depositing lab: Michiyuki Matsuda. Depositing organization: Kyoto University, Graduate School of Biostudies. Publication: Low-affinity ligands of the epidermal growth factor receptor are long-range signal transmitters in collective cell migration of epithelial cells. Deguchi E, Lin S, Hirayama D, Matsuda K, Tanave A, Sumiyama K, Tsukiji S, Otani T, Furuse M, Sorkin A, Matsuda M, Terai K. Cell Rep. 2024 Nov 14;43(11):114986. doi: 10.1016/j.celrep.2024.114986. PubMed 39546398.
Backbone
  Vector backbone: pPBbsr2
  Backbone size w/o insert (bp): 6800
  Total vector size (bp): 10152
  Vector type: Mammalian Expression
  Selectable markers: Blasticidin
Growth in bacteria
  Bacterial resistance: Ampicillin, 100 μg/mL
  Growth temperature: 37°C
  Growth strain: DH5alpha
  Copy number: Unknown
Gene/Insert
  Gene/Insert name: NRG1-ScNeo
  Species: H. sapiens (human)
  Insert size (bp): 3366
  Entrez Gene: NRG1 (a.k.a. ARIA, GGF, GGF2, HGL, HRG, HRG1, HRGA, MST131, MSTP131, NDF, NRG1-IT2, SMDF)
  Tag / fusion protein: mScarlet; mNeonGreen
Terms and licenses: Academic/Nonprofit Terms; Industry Terms: Not Available to Industry
How to cite: pPBbsr2-NRG1-ScNeo was a gift from Michiyuki Matsuda (Addgene plasmid # 209911 ; http://n2t.net/addgene:209911 ; RRID:Addgene_209911)
