[The description below was written by a language model from this plasmid's Addgene catalogue record and pLannotate feature annotations shown in this document.]
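Description:
pPBbsr2-NRG1-ScNeo is a mammalian expression plasmid of about 10.2 kb built on the pPBbsr2 backbone. It is propagated in E. coli through a high-copy ColE1/pUC-type origin and selected with ampicillin (AmpR with its bla promoter). The backbone also carries an f1 origin, T7 and T3 promoters, and remnants of lacZα/lac regulatory sequences left over from a cloning-vector ancestor. The "PB" in the backbone name suggests a piggyBac transposon design. However, no transposon terminal repeats appear in the feature table, so the record itself does not confirm this.

The payload is a single bicistronic transcription unit driven by a CAG-type promoter, made up of the CMV enhancer, the chicken β-actin promoter and a chimeric β-actin/β-globin intron. The first open reading frame encodes human neuregulin-1 (NRG1), a membrane-anchored precursor of a ligand for ERBB3/ERBB4 receptors. The red fluorescent protein mScarlet sits upstream of NRG1, on the extracellular side, and the green fluorescent protein mNeonGreen is fused downstream, on the intracellular side. An EMCV IRES then directs translation of the bsr blasticidin S deaminase from the same mRNA, which ends at a bGH polyadenylation signal. Blasticidin resistance is therefore coupled to expression of the reporter, which helps in isolating stably expressing cells.

The stated purpose is to monitor the status of NRG1. Because the two fluorophores lie on opposite sides of the membrane, shedding of the ectodomain should release the mScarlet-tagged portion while mNeonGreen stays with the cell. The balance of red and green signal would then report ligand processing in live cells. The associated publication studies EGFR-family ligands as signal transmitters in collective epithelial cell migration.
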