Features (pLannotate 1.2.2; 25 found; start..end, strand, type, name):
     30..458     -  rep_origin     f1 ori (sequence partly withheld): f1 bacteriophage origin of replication; arrow indicates direction of (+) strand synthesis
    463..618     -  CDS            lacZα (fragment): LacZα fragment of β-galactosidase; lacZ fragment
    626..644     +  promoter       T7 promoter: promoter for bacteriophage T7 RNA polymerase
   1011..1390    +  enhancer       CMV enhancer: human cytomegalovirus immediate early enhancer
   1392..1669    +  promoter       chicken β-actin promoter: No description available
   1670..2686    +  intron         chimeric intron: chimera between introns from chicken β-actin and rabbit β-globin
   2756..3451    +  CDS            mScarlet: mScarlet is a basic (constitutively fluorescent) red fluorescent protein published in 2016, derived from synthetic construct. It has moderate acid sensitivity.
   3464..5398    +  CDS            NRG1: NRG1_HUMAN - Also known as GGF, HGL, HRGA, NDF, SMDF. Experimental evidence at protein level: Swiss-Prot protein existence level 1. Direct ligand for ERBB3 and ERBB4 tyrosine kinase receptors. Concomitantly recruits ERBB1 and ERBB2 coreceptors, resulting in ligand-stimulated tyrosine phosphorylation and activation of the ERBB receptors. The multiple isoforms perform diverse functions such as inducing growth and differentiation of epithelial, glial, neuronal, and skeletal muscle cells; inducing expression of acetylcholine receptor in synaptic vesicles during the formation of the neuromuscular j
   5411..6118    +  CDS            mNeonGreen: mNeonGreen is a basic (constitutively fluorescent) green/yellow fluorescent protein published in 2013, derived from Branchiostoma lanceolatum. It is reported to be a very rapidly-maturing monomer with moderate acid sensitivity.
   6213..6774    +  misc_feature   IRES: internal ribosome entry site (IRES) of the encephalomyocarditis virus (EMCV)
   6783..7202    +  CDS            bsr: BSR_BACCE - Experimental evidence at protein level: Swiss-Prot protein existence level 1. Catalyzes the deamination of the cytosine moiety of the antibiotics blasticidin S, cytomycin and acetylblasticidin S. From Bacillus cereus.
   7251..7475    +  polyA_signal   bGH poly(A) signal: bovine growth hormone polyadenylation signal
   7479..7495    +  promoter       SV40 promoter (fragment): SV40 enhancer and early promoter
   7546..7562    -  protein_bind   lac operator: The lac repressor binds to the lac operator to inhibit transcription in E. coli. This inhibition can be relieved by adding lactose or isopropyl-β-D-thiogalactopyranoside (IPTG). lac repressor encoded by lacI
   7570..7600    -  promoter       lac promoter: promoter for the E. coli lac operon
   7615..7636    -  protein_bind   CAP binding site: CAP binding activates transcription in the presence of cAMP. E. coli catabolite activator protein
   7649..7688    -  CDS            lacI (fragment): lac repressor; lacI; The lac repressor binds to the lac operator to inhibit transcription in E. coli. This inhibition can be relieved by adding lactose or isopropyl-β-D-thiogalactopyranoside (IPTG).
   7973..7991    -  promoter       T3 promoter: promoter for bacteriophage T3 RNA polymerase
   8036..8052    -  protein_bind   lac operator: The lac repressor binds to the lac operator to inhibit transcription in E. coli. This inhibition can be relieved by adding lactose or isopropyl-β-D-thiogalactopyranoside (IPTG). lac repressor encoded by lacI
   8060..8090    -  promoter       lac promoter: promoter for the E. coli lac operon
   8105..8126    -  protein_bind   CAP binding site: CAP binding activates transcription in the presence of cAMP. E. coli catabolite activator protein
   8139..8231    -  CDS            lacI (fragment): lac repressor; lacI; The lac repressor binds to the lac operator to inhibit transcription in E. coli. This inhibition can be relieved by adding lactose or isopropyl-β-D-thiogalactopyranoside (IPTG).
   8414..9002    -  rep_origin     ori: high-copy-number ColE1/pMB1/pBR322/pUC origin of replication
   9173..10033   -  CDS            AmpR: β-lactamase; bla; confers resistance to ampicillin, carbenicillin, and related antibiotics
  10034..10138   -  promoter       AmpR promoter: bla
>Addgene plasmid #209911 | pPBbsr2-NRG1-ScNeo | addgene full sequence | sequence record 416696 | Addgene NGS Result
CTAAATTGTAAGCGTTAATATTTTGTTAAAATTCGCGTTAAATTTTTGTTAAATCAGCTCATTTTTTAAC
CAATAGGCCGAAATCGGCAAAATCCCTTATAAATCAAAAGAATAGACCGAGATAGGGT
[37 nt withheld, positions 129-165]
AAAGAACGTGGACTCCAACGTCAAAGG
[49 nt withheld, positions 193-241]
T
[91 nt withheld, positions 243-333]
G
[124 nt withheld, positions 335-458]
CCCATTCGCCATTCAGGCTGCGCAACTGTTGGGAAGGGCGATCGGTGCGGGCCTCTTCGCTATTACGCCA
GCTGGCGAAAGGGGGATGTGCTGCAAGGCGATTAAGTTGGGTAACGCCAGGGTTTTCCCAGTCACGACGT
TGTAAAACGACGGCCAGTGAGCGCGCGTAATACGACTCACTATAGGGCGAATTGGGGCGCGCCATTCTAG
ATTAACCCTAGAAAGATAGTCTGCGTAAAATTGACGCATGCATTCTTGAAATATTGCTCTCTCTTTCTAA
ATAGCGCGAATCCGTCGCTGTGCATTTAGGACATCTCAGTCGCCGCTTGGAGCTCCCGTGAGGCGTGCTT
GTCAATGCGGTAAGTGTCACTGATTTTGAACTATAACGACCGCGTGAGTCAAAATGACGCATGATTATCT
TTTACGTGACTTTTAAGATTTAACTCATACGATAATTATATTGTTATTTCATGTTCTACTTACGTGATAA
CTTATTATATATATATTTTCTTGTTATAGATATCAACTAGAATGCTAGCATGGGCCCATCTCGACATTGA
TTATTGACTAGTTATTAATAGTAATCAATTACGGGGTCATTAGTTCATAGCCCATATATGGAGTTCCGCG
TTACATAACTTACGGTAAATGGCCCGCCTGGCTGACCGCCCAACGACCCCCGCCCATTGACGTCAATAAT
GACGTATGTTCCCATAGTAACGCCAATAGGGACTTTCCATTGACGTCAATGGGTGGAGTATTTACGGTAA
ACTGCCCACTTGGCAGTACATCAAGTGTATCATATGCCAAGTACGCCCCCTATTGACGTCAATGACGGTA
AATGGCCCGCCTGGCATTATGCCCAGTACATGACCTTATGGGACTTTCCTACTTGGCAGTACATCTACGT
ATTAGTCATCGCTATTACCATGGTCGAGGTGAGCCCCACGTTCTGCTTCACTCTCCCCATCTCCCCCCCC
TCCCCACCCCCAATTTTGTATTTATTTATTTTTTAATTATTTTGTGCAGCGATGGGGGCGGGGGGGGGGG
GGGGGCGCGCGCCAGGGGGGGCGGGGGGGGGCGAGGGGCGGGGCGGGGCGAGGCGGAGAGGTGCGGCGGC
AGCCAATCAGAGCGGCGCGCTCCGAAAGTTTCCTTTTATGGCGAGGCGGCGGCGGCGGCGGCCCTATAAA
AAGCGAAGCGCGCGGCGGGCGGGAGTCGCTGCGCGCTGCCTTCGCCCCGTGCCCCGCTCCGCCGCCGCCT
CGCGCCGCCCGCCCCGGCTCTGACTGACCGCGTTACTCCCACAGGTGAGCGGGCGGGACGGCCCTTCTCC
TCCGGGCTGTAATTAGCGCTTGGTTTAATGACGGCTTGTTTCTTTTCTGTGGCTGCGTGAAAGCCTTGAG
GGGCTCCGGGAGGGCCCTTTGTGCGGGGGGAGCGGCTCGGGGGGTGCGTGCGTGTGTGTGTGCGTGGGGA
GCGCCGCGTGCGGCTCCGCGCTGCCCGGCGGCTGTGAGCGCTGCGGGCGCGGCGCGGGGCTTTGTGCGCT
CCGCAGTGTGCGCGAGGGGAGCGCGGCCGGGGGCGGTGCCCCGCGGTGCGGGGGGGGCTGCGAGGGGAAC
AAAGGCTGCGTGCGGGGTGTGTGCGTGGGGGGGTGAGCAGGGGGTGTGGGCGCGTCGGTCGGGCTGCAAC
CCCCCCTGCACCCCCCTCCCCGAGTTGCTGAGCACGGCCCGGCTTCGGGTGCGGGGCTCCGTACGGGGCG
TGGCGCGGGGCTCGCCGTGCCGGGCGGGGGGTGGCGGCAGGTGGGGGTGCCGGGCGGGGCGGGGCCGCCT
CGGGCCGGGGAGGGCTCGGGGGAGGGGCGCGGCGGCCCCCGGAGCGCCGGCGGCTGTCGAGGCGCGGCGA
GCCGCAGCCATTGCCTTTTATGGTAATCGTGCGAGAGGGCGCAGGGACTTCCTTTGTCCCAAATCTGTGC
GGAGCCGAAATCTGGGAGGCGCCGCCGCACCCCCTCTAGCGGGCGCGGGGCGAAGCGGTGCGGCGCCGGC
AGGAAGGAAATGGGCGGGGAGGGCCTTCGTGCGTCGCCGCGCCGCCGTCCCCTTCTCCCTCTCCAGCCTC
GGGGCTGTCCGCGGGGGGACGGCTGCCTTCGGGGGGGACGGGGCAGGGCGGGGTTCGGCTTCTGGCGTGT
GACCGGCGGCTCTAGAGCCTCTGCTAACCATGTTCATGCCTTCTTCTTTTTCCTACAGCTCCTGGGCAAC
GTGCTGGTTATTGTGCTGTCTCATCATTTTGGCAAAGAATTGGGATCCGAATTCACCATGGTGAGCAAGG
GCGAGGCAGTGATCAAGGAGTTCATGCGGTTCAAGGTGCACATGGAGGGCTCCATGAACGGCCACGAGTT
CGAGATCGAGGGCGAGGGCGAGGGCCGCCCCTACGAGGGCACCCAGACCGCCAAGCTGAAGGTGACCAAG
GGTGGCCCCCTGCCCTTCTCCTGGGACATCCTGTCCCCTCAGTTCATGTACGGCTCCAGGGCCTTCACCA
AGCACCCCGCCGACATCCCCGACTACTATAAGCAGTCCTTCCCCGAGGGCTTCAAGTGGGAGCGCGTGAT
GAACTTCGAGGACGGCGGCGCCGTGACCGTGACCCAGGACACCTCCCTGGAGGACGGCACCCTGATCTAC
AAGGTGAAGCTCCGCGGCACCAACTTCCCTCCTGACGGCCCCGTAATGCAGAAGAAGACAATGGGCTGGG
AAGCGTCCACCGAGCGGTTGTACCCCGAGGACGGCGTGCTGAAGGGCGACATTAAGATGGCCCTGCGCCT
GAAGGACGGAGGCCGCTACCTGGCGGACTTCAAGACCACCTACAAGGCCAAGAAGCCCGTGCAGATGCCC
GGCGCCTACAACGTCGACCGCAAGTTGGACATCACCTCCCACAACGAGGACTACACCGTGGTGGAACAGT
ACGAACGCTCCGAGGGCCGCCACTCCACCGGCGGCATGGACGAGCTGTACAAGGGAGGCTCGAGCATGAG
CGAGCGCAAAGAAGGCAGAGGCAAAGGCAAGGGAAAGAAGAAAGAGCGCGGCAGCGGCAAGAAGCCTGAA
TCTGCTGCTGGCAGCCAGTCTCCTGCTCTGCCTCCTAGGCTGAAAGAGATGAAGTCCCAAGAGAGCGCCG
CTGGCTCTAAGCTGGTGCTGAGATGCGAAACCAGCAGCGAGTACAGCAGCCTGAGGTTCAAGTGGTTCAA
GAACGGCAACGAGCTGAACCGGAAGAACAAGCCCCAGAACATCAAGATCCAGAAGAAGCCCGGCAAGAGC
GAGCTGAGGATCAACAAAGCCAGCCTGGCCGACTCCGGCGAGTACATGTGCAAAGTGATCAGCAAGCTGG
GCAACGACAGCGCCAGCGCCAATATCACCATCGTGGAAAGCAACGAGATCATCACCGGCATGCCTGCCTC
TACCGAAGGCGCCTATGTGTCTAGCGAGAGCCCCATCAGAATCAGCGTGTCCACAGAGGGCGCCAACACC
AGCAGCTCTACCAGCACATCTACCACCGGCACCAGCCACCTGGTCAAGTGCGCCGAGAAAGAAAAGACCT
TCTGCGTGAATGGCGGCGAGTGCTTCATGGTCAAGGACCTGAGCAACCCCAGCAGATACCTGTGCAAGTG
CCCCAACGAGTTCACCGGCGACAGGTGCCAGAATTACGTGATGGCCAGCTTCTACAAGCACCTGGGCATC
GAGTTCATGGAAGCCGAGGAACTGTACCAGAAAAGGGTGCTGACCATCACCGGAATCTGTATCGCCCTGC
TGGTCGTGGGCATTATGTGCGTGGTGGCCTACTGCAAGACCAAGAAGCAGAGGAAGAAGCTGCACGACAG
GCTGCGGCAGTCTCTGAGATCCGAGAGGAACAACATGATGAATATCGCCAACGGACCCCACCATCCTAAT
CCTCCACCTGAGAACGTGCAGCTGGTCAACCAGTACGTGTCCAAGAACGTGATCAGCTCCGAGCACATCG
TCGAGAGAGAGGCCGAGACAAGCTTCAGCACCTCTCACTACACCAGCACAGCCCACCACAGCACCACCGT
GACACAGACCCCAAGCCACAGCTGGTCTAATGGCCACACCGAGAGCATCCTGAGCGAGTCCCATAGCGTG
ATCGTGATGAGCAGCGTGGAAAACAGCAGGCACAGCAGCCCTACAGGCGGACCTAGAGGCAGACTGAATG
GAACCGGCGGACCCAGAGAGTGCAACAGCTTTCTGAGGCACGCCAGAGAGACACCCGACAGCTACAGAGA
CAGCCCTCACAGCGAGAGATACGTGTCCGCCATGACAACCCCTGCCAGAATGAGCCCCGTGGACTTTCAC
ACCCCTAGCAGCCCAAAAAGCCCTCCTAGCGAGATGAGCCCTCCTGTGTCCAGCATGACCGTGTCCATGC
CTAGCATGGCTGTGTCCCCGTTTATGGAAGAGGAAAGGCCTCTGCTGCTCGTGACCCCTCCAAGACTGAG
AGAGAAGAAGTTCGACCACCATCCACAGCAGTTCAGCAGCTTCCATCACAACCCCGCTCACGACAGCAAC
AGCCTGCCTGCTTCTCCACTGAGGATCGTCGAGGACGAGGAATACGAGACAACCCAAGAGTACGAGCCCG
CTCAAGAGCCCGTGAAGAAACTGGCCAATAGCAGGCGGGCCAAGAGGACCAAGCCTAACGGCCACATTGC
CAACAGGCTGGAAGTGGACTCCAACACCTCTAGCCAGAGCAGCAACTCCGAGAGCGAGACAGAGGATGAG
AGAGTGGGCGAAGATACCCCATTCCTGGGCATTCAGAATCCTCTGGCCGCCTCTCTGGAAGCCACACCAG
CTTTTAGACTGGCCGACAGCAGGACCAATCCAGCCGGAAGATTCAGCACCCAAGAGGAAATCCAGGCCAG
ACTGTCCTCCGTGATCGCCAATCAGGATCCTATCGCCGTGGGCGGATTCGAAATGGTAAGCAAGGGGGAG
GAAGATAATATGGCTTCCCTTCCAGCAACGCACGAATTGCATATCTTTGGAAGTATTAATGGAGTTGATT
TCGACATGGTGGGGCAGGGTACGGGAAACCCAAACGATGGCTATGAAGAACTTAACCTCAAGTCTACCAA
AGGCGATCTCCAATTCTCACCCTGGATATTGGTCCCACACATCGGCTACGGGTTCCATCAATACCTGCCT
TATCCTGACGGGATGAGTCCTTTTCAAGCTGCTATGGTTGACGGAAGTGGCTACCAAGTTCACCGCACAA
TGCAATTTGAGGATGGTGCATCTCTTACGGTTAATTACCGATATACATATGAGGGTTCACACATCAAGGG
GGAAGCTCAGGTCAAGGGCACTGGATTTCCCGCAGATGGCCCAGTTATGACCAATTCTCTGACCGCAGCC
GATTGGTGTCGAAGCAAGAAGACCTACCCTAACGACAAGACTATCATCTCAACCTTCAAATGGTCCTACA
CCACAGGTAACGGAAAGCGGTATAGGTCTACAGCTCGGACAACATATACCTTTGCGAAGCCTATGGCCGC
TAACTATTTGAAAAACCAACCGATGTATGTTTTTCGGAAGACCGAATTGAAACATTCAAAAACGGAGTTG
AATTTCAAAGAGTGGCAGAAGGCATTCACCGACGTAATGGGTATGGATGAGTTGTATAAATAAGCGGCGG
CCGCTCTAGAGTCGACGGGCCGCGGTAACAATTGTTAACTAACTTAAGCTAGCAACGGTTTCCCTCTAGC
GGGATCAATTCCGCCCCCCCCCCCTAACGTTACTGGCCGAAGCCGCTTGGAATAAGGCCGGTGTGCGTTT
GTCTATATGTTATTTTCCACCATATTGCCGTCTTTTGGCAATGTGAGGGCCCGGAAACCTGGCCCTGTCT
TCTTGACGAGCATTCCTAGGGGTCTTTCCCCTCTCGCCAAAGGAATGCAAGGTCTGTTGAATGTCGTGAA
GGAAGCAGTTCCTCTGGAAGCTTCTTGAAGACAAACAACGTCTGTAGCGACCCTTTGCAGGCAGCGGAAC
CCCCCACCTGGCGACAGGTGCCTCTGCGGCCAAAAGCCACGTGTATAAGATACACCTGCAAAGGCGGCAC
AACCCCAGTGCCACGTTGTGAGTTGGATAGTTGTGGAAAGAGTCAAATGGCTCTCCTCAAGCGTATTCAA
CAAGGGGCTGAAGGATGCCCAGAAGGTACCCCATTGTATGGGATCTGATCTGGGGCCTCGGTGCACATGC
TTTACATGTGTTTAGTCGAGGTTAAAAAAACGTCTAGGCCCCCCGAACCACGGGGACGTGGTTTTCCTTT
GAAAAACACGATAATACCATGGTCATGAAAACATTTAACATTTCTCAACAAGATCTAGAATTAGTAGAAG
TAGCGACAGAGAAGATTACAATGCTTTATGAGGATAATAAACATCATGTGGGAGCGGCAATTCGTACGAA
AACAGGAGAAATCATTTCGGCAGTACATATTGAAGCGTATATAGGACGAGTAACTGTTTGTGCAGAAGCC
ATTGCGATTGGTAGTGCAGTTTCGAATGGACAAAAGGATTTTGACACGATTGTAGCTGTTAGACACCCTT
ATTCTGACGAAGTAGATAGAAGTATTCGAGTGGTAAGTCCTTGTGGTATGTGTAGGGAGTTGATTTCAGA
CTATGCACCAGATTGTTTTGTGTTAATAGAAATGAATGGCAAGTTAGTCAAAACTACGATTGAAGAACTC
ATTCCACTCAAATATACCCGAAATTAAAAGTCGAGATGCATCGATGATCTAGAGCTCGCTGATCAGCCTC
GACTGTGCCTTCTAGTTGCCAGCCATCTGTTGTTTGCCCCTCCCCCGTGCCTTCCTTGACCCTGGAAGGT
GCCACTCCCACTGTCCTTTCCTAATAAAATGAGGAAATTGCATCGCATTGTCTGAGTAGGTGTCATTCTA
TTCTGGGGGGTGGGGTGGGGCAGGACAGCAAGGGGGAGGATTGGGAAGACAATAGCAGGCATGCTGGGGA
TGCGGTGGGCTCTATGGCTTCTGAGGCGGAAAGAACCTGCAGCCCAAGCTTGGCGTAATCATGGTCATAG
CTGTTTCCTGTGTGAAATTGTTATCCGCTCACAATTCCACACAACATACGAGCCGGAAGCATAAAGTGTA
AAGCCTGGGGTGCCTAATGAGTGAGCTAACTCACATTAATTGCGTTGCGCTCACTGCCCGCTTTCCAGTC
GGGAAACCTGTCGTGCCAGCGGATCTTAAAAGTTTTGTTACTTTATAGAAGAAATTTTGAGTTTTTGTTT
TTTTTTAATAAATAAATAAACATAAATAAATTGTTTGTTGAATTTATTATTAGTATGTAAGTGTAAATAT
AATAAAACTTAATATCTATTCAAATTAATAAATAAACCTCGATATACAGACCGATAAAACACATGCGTCA
ATTTTACGCATGATTATCTTTAACGTACGTCACAATATGATTATCTTTCTAGGGTTAATCTAGTATACGC
GTTTAATTAATCCAGCTTTTGTTCCCTTTAGTGAGGGTTAATTGCGCGCTTGGCGTAATCATGGTCATAG
CTGTTTCCTGTGTGAAATTGTTATCCGCTCACAATTCCACACAACATACGAGCCGGAAGCATAAAGTGTA
AAGCCTGGGGTGCCTAATGAGTGAGCTAACTCACATTAATTGCGTTGCGCTCACTGCCCGCTTTCCAGTC
GGGAAACCTGTCGTGCCAGCTGCATTAATGAATCGGCCAACGCGCGGGGAGAGGCGGTTTGCGTATTGGG
CGCTCTTCCGCTTCCTCGCTCACTGACTCGCTGCGCTCGGTCGTTCGGCTGCGGCGAGCGGTATCAGCTC
ACTCAAAGGCGGTAATACGGTTATCCACAGAATCAGGGGATAACGCAGGAAAGAACATGTGAGCAAAAGG
CCAGCAAAAGGCCAGGAACCGTAAAAAGGCCGCGTTGCTGGCGTTTTTCCATAGGCTCCGCCCCCCTGAC
GAGCATCACAAAAATCGACGCTCAAGTCAGAGGTGGCGAAACCCGACAGGACTATAAAGATACCAGGCGT
TTCCCCCTGGAAGCTCCCTCGTGCGCTCTCCTGTTCCGACCCTGCCGCTTACCGGATACCTGTCCGCCTT
TCTCCCTTCGGGAAGCGTGGCGCTTTCTCATAGCTCACGCTGTAGGTATCTCAGTTCGGTGTAGGTCGTT
CGCTCCAAGCTGGGCTGTGTGCACGAACCCCCCGTTCAGCCCGACCGCTGCGCCTTATCCGGTAACTATC
GTCTTGAGTCCAACCCGGTAAGACACGACTTATCGCCACTGGCAGCAGCCACTGGTAACAGGATTAGCAG
AGCGAGGTATGTAGGCGGTGCTACAGAGTTCTTGAAGTGGTGGCCTAACTACGGCTACACTAGAAGAACA
GTATTTGGTATCTGCGCTCTGCTGAAGCCAGTTACCTTCGGAAAAAGAGTTGGTAGCTCTTGATCCGGCA
AACAAACCACCGCTGGTAGCGGTGGTTTTTTTGTTTGCAAGCAGCAGATTACGCGCAGAAAAAAAGGATC
TCAAGAAGATCCTTTGATCTTTTCTACGGGGTCTGACGCTCAGTGGAACGAAAACTCACGTTAAGGGATT
TTGGTCATGAGATTATCAAAAAGGATCTTCACCTAGATCCTTTTAAATTAAAAATGAAGTTTTAAATCAA
TCTAAAGTATATATGAGTAAACTTGGTCTGACAGTTACCAATGCTTAATCAGTGAGGCACCTATCTCAGC
GATCTGTCTATTTCGTTCATCCATAGTTGCCTGACTCCCCGTCGTGTAGATAACTACGATACGGGAGGGC
TTACCATCTGGCCCCAGTGCTGCAATGATACCGCGAGACCCACGCTCACCGGCTCCAGATTTATCAGCAA
TAAACCAGCCAGCCGGAAGGGCCGAGCGCAGAAGTGGTCCTGCAACTTTATCCGCCTCCATCCAGTCTAT
TAATTGTTGCCGGGAAGCTAGAGTAAGTAGTTCGCCAGTTAATAGTTTGCGCAACGTTGTTGCCATTGCT
ACAGGCATCGTGGTGTCACGCTCGTCGTTTGGTATGGCTTCATTCAGCTCCGGTTCCCAACGATCAAGGC
GAGTTACATGATCCCCCATGTTGTGCAAAAAAGCGGTTAGCTCCTTCGGTCCTCCGATCGTTGTCAGAAG
TAAGTTGGCCGCAGTGTTATCACTCATGGTTATGGCAGCACTGCATAATTCTCTTACTGTCATGCCATCC
GTAAGATGCTTTTCTGTGACTGGTGAGTACTCAACCAAGTCATTCTGAGAATAGTGTATGCGGCGACCGA
GTTGCTCTTGCCCGGCGTCAATACGGGATAATACCGCGCCACATAGCAGAACTTTAAAAGTGCTCATCAT
TGGAAAACGTTCTTCGGGGCGAAAACTCTCAAGGATCTTACCGCTGTTGAGATCCAGTTCGATGTAACCC
ACTCGTGCACCCAACTGATCTTCAGCATCTTTTACTTTCACCAGCGTTTCTGGGTGAGCAAAAACAGGAA
GGCAAAATGCCGCAAAAAAGGGAATAAGGGCGACACGGAAATGTTGAATACTCATACTCTTCCTTTTTCA
ATATTATTGAAGCATTTATCAGGGTTATTGTCTCATGAGCGGATACATATTTGAATGTATTTAGAAAAAT
AAACAAATAGGGGTTCCGCGCACATTTCCCCGAAAAGTGCCAC
